Addgene plasmid #19185: ploxP unc-119
Depositing lab: Al Fisher. Depositing organization: University of Pittsburgh (University, School of Medicine, and Cancer Institute). Publication: A simplified, robust, and streamlined procedure for the production of C. elegans transgenes via recombineering. Zhang Y, Nash L, Fisher AL.. BMC Dev Biol. 2008 Dec 30;8(1):119. 10.1186/1471-213X-8-119 PubMed 19116030.
Backbone
  Vector backbone: pMOD4
  Backbone manufacturer: Epicentre
  Backbone size w/o insert (bp): 2100
  Vector type: Recombineering
Growth in bacteria
  Bacterial resistance: Ampicillin, 100 μg/mL
  Growth temperature: 37°C
  Growth strain: EC100pir116
  Growth instructions: EC100pir116 or other pir containing bacteria
  Copy number: Low Copy
Gene/Insert
  Gene/Insert name: unc-119
  Species: C. elegans (nematode)
  Insert size (bp): 5733
  Mutation: contains loxP site just 5' to ApaI site
  Entrez Gene: unc-119 (a.k.a. CELE_M142.1)
  Cloning method: Restriction Enzyme; 5′ cloning site ApaI (not destroyed); 3′ cloning site XbaI (not destroyed)
  Sequencing primers: 5′ GTCAGTGAGCGAGGAAGCGGAAG; 3′ ATTCAGGCTGCGCAACTGT
Resource information
  A portion of this plasmid was derived from a plasmid made by: unc-119 sequence is from pDP#MM016b
Terms and licenses: Academic/Nonprofit Terms; Industry Terms: Not Available to Industry
Depositor comments: Few mismatches between Addgene and depositor sequence are in the 3' UTR and shouldn't have any impact on plasmid's function
How to cite: ploxP unc-119 was a gift from Al Fisher (Addgene plasmid # 19185 ; http://n2t.net/addgene:19185 ; RRID:Addgene_19185)
