[The description below was written by a language model from this plasmid's Addgene catalogue record and pLannotate feature annotations shown in this document.]
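Description:
ploxP unc-119 is a recombineering-type plasmid built on the Epicentre pMOD4 backbone and designed for producing C. elegans transgenes. It replicates in E. coli from an R6K γ origin, which depends on the pi initiator protein, so it can only be maintained in pir-expressing hosts such as the recommended EC100pir116 strain. The record lists it as low copy. Selection is by ampicillin, through a β-lactamase gene under its own promoter. The annotation also picks up short fragments of lacI, rop, bom, lacZα and an RSF origin. These appear to be backbone remnants rather than functional units. Two Tn5 hyperactive mosaic ends, a hallmark of the pMOD transposon-construction vectors, lie on either side of the loxP site and the insert.

The payload is a roughly 5.7 kb genomic fragment of C. elegans unc-119, cloned between ApaI and XbaI and derived from an earlier unc-119 rescue plasmid. The coding sequence is annotated as several separate fragments, consistent with a genomic copy containing introns. No heterologous promoter is annotated, so expression presumably relies on flanking sequence within the fragment. unc-119 encodes a myristoyl-binding cargo adapter needed for nervous system function. Its common use as a rescue marker for identifying transgenic worms in unc-119 mutant backgrounds is general knowledge and is not stated in the record. A single loxP site sits immediately 5′ of the ApaI site. Together with the conditional R6K origin, this arrangement would suit Cre-mediated insertion of the marker plasmid into another loxP-bearing clone, although the record does not spell out this step. The depositor notes that a few sequence mismatches fall in the 3′ UTR and should not affect function.
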