Features (pLannotate 1.2.2; 17 found; start..end, strand, type, name):
     24..60      -  misc_feature   MCS (fragment): pBluescript multiple cloning site
   2249..2308    +  CDS            unc-119 (fragment): UN119_CAEEL - Experimental evidence at protein level: Swiss-Prot protein existence level 1. Myristoyl-binding protein that acts as a cargo adapter: specifically binds the myristoyl moiety of a subset of N-terminally myristoylated proteins and is required for their localization. Plays a key role in ciliary membrane localization of proteins. Required for the establishment or function of the nervous system. From Caenorhabditis elegans.
   3362..3553    +  CDS            unc-119 (fragment): UN119_CAEEL - Experimental evidence at protein level: Swiss-Prot protein existence level 1. Myristoyl-binding protein that acts as a cargo adapter: specifically binds the myristoyl moiety of a subset of N-terminally myristoylated proteins and is required for their localization. Plays a key role in ciliary membrane localization of proteins. Required for the establishment or function of the nervous system. From Caenorhabditis elegans.
   3558..3938    +  CDS            unc-119 (fragment): UN119_CAEEL - Experimental evidence at protein level: Swiss-Prot protein existence level 1. Myristoyl-binding protein that acts as a cargo adapter: specifically binds the myristoyl moiety of a subset of N-terminally myristoylated proteins and is required for their localization. Plays a key role in ciliary membrane localization of proteins. Required for the establishment or function of the nervous system. From Caenorhabditis elegans.
   4429..4530    +  CDS            unc-119 (fragment): UN119_CAEEL - Experimental evidence at protein level: Swiss-Prot protein existence level 1. Myristoyl-binding protein that acts as a cargo adapter: specifically binds the myristoyl moiety of a subset of N-terminally myristoylated proteins and is required for their localization. Plays a key role in ciliary membrane localization of proteins. Required for the establishment or function of the nervous system. From Caenorhabditis elegans.
   5761..5791    +  misc_feature   MCS (fragment): pUC18/19 multiple cloning site
   5832..5850    -  misc_feature   Tn5 ME: hyperactive mosaic end for Tn5 transposase recognition (Reznikoff et al., 2004)
   5856..5904    -  CDS            lacI (fragment): lac repressor; lacI; The lac repressor binds to the lac operator to inhibit transcription in E. coli. This inhibition can be relieved by adding lactose or isopropyl-β-D-thiogalactopyranoside (IPTG).
   5906..6030    -  rep_origin     RSF ori (fragment): Plasmids containing the RSF 1030 origin of replication can be propagated in E. coli cells that contain additional plasmids with compatible origins.
   6048..6322    -  rep_origin     R6K γ ori (fragment): γ replication origin from E. coli plasmid R6K; requires the R6K initiator protein pi for replication
   6391..7251    -  CDS            AmpR: β-lactamase; bla; confers resistance to ampicillin, carbenicillin, and related antibiotics
   7252..7356    -  promoter       AmpR promoter: bla
   7451..7486    +  CDS            rop (fragment): Rop protein, which maintains plasmids at low copy number; rop
   7588..7687    +  misc_feature   bom (fragment): basis of mobility region from pBR322
   7693..7762    -  CDS            lacZα (fragment): LacZα fragment of β-galactosidase; lacZ fragment
   7760..7778    +  misc_feature   Tn5 ME: hyperactive mosaic end for Tn5 transposase recognition (Reznikoff et al., 2004)
   7831..18      -  protein_bind   loxP (across the origin): Cre-mediated recombination occurs in the 8-bp core sequence (GCATACAT). Cre recombinase
>Addgene plasmid #19185 | ploxP unc-119 | depositor full sequence | sequence record 8951 | Author sequence
TATGCTATACGAAGTTATGAATTCGGGCCCCCCCTCGAGGTCGACGGTATCGATAAGCTTCAGTAAAAGA
AGTAGAATTTTATAGTTTTTTTTCTGTTTGAAAAATTCTCCCCATCAATGTTCTTTCAAATAAATACATC
ACTAATGCAAAGTATTCTATAACCTCATATCTAAATTCTTCAAAATCTTAACATATCTTATCATTGCTTT
AAGTCAAACGTAACATTAAAAAAAATGTTTTGGAAAATGTGTCAAGTCTCTCAAAATTCAGTTTTTTAAA
CCACTCCTATAGTCCTATAGTCCTATAGTTACCCATGAAATCCTTATATATTACTGTAAAATGTTTCAAA
AACCATTGGCAAATTGCCAGAACTGAAAATTTCCGGCAAATTGGGGAACCGGCAAATTGCCAATTTGCTG
AATTTGCCGGAAAAACGGTAATTGCCGAAAGTTTTTGACACGAAAATGGCAAATTGTGGTTTTAAAATTT
TTTTTTTTGGAAATTTCAGAATTTCAATTTTAATCGGCAAAACTGTAGGCATCCTAAGAATGTTCCTACA
TCTATTTTGAAAAGTAAGCGAATTCTATGAAAATGTCTAAAGAAAATGGGGAAACAATTTCAAAAAGGCA
CAGTTTCAAGTGTTTCCGAATTATACTAAATCCCTCTAAAAACTTCCGGCAAATTGATATCCGTAAAAGA
GCAAATCCGCATTTTTGCCGAAAATTAAAATTTCCGACAAATCGGCAAACCGGCAATTTGGCGAAATTTG
CCGGAAGGCAATTGCCGCCCACCCCTGTTCCAGAGGTTCAAACTGGTAGCAAAGCTCAAAATTTCTCAAA
TTCTCCAATTTTTTTTTGAATTTTGGCAGTGTACCAAAATGACATTCAGTCATATTGGTTTATTATAGAT
TTATTTAGATAAAATCCTAAATGATTCTACCTTTAAAGATGCCCACTTTAAAAGTAATGACTCAAACTTC
AAATTGCTCTAAGATTCTATTGAATTACCATCTTTTCCTCTCATTTTCTCTCACTGTCTATTTCATCACA
AATTCATCCCTCTCTCCCTCTCTTTCTCTCTCCCTCTCTCTCTTTCTCTTTGCTCATCATCTGTCATTTT
GTCCGTTCCTCTCTCTGCGCCCTCAGCGTTCCCCACACTCTCTCGCTTCTCTTTTCCTAGACGTCTTCTT
TTTTCATCTTCTTCAGCCCTTTTTCGCCATTTTCCATCTCTGTCAATCATTACGGACGACCCCCATTAAT
TTTTGGATGTGCTCTGCGAGCAAGAGCACACGGAACTCATTTATTTTTTGTTGGAATTTCTTTTTCATTT
TAGTTAGTTAAAAGGTTATTCAGTGCAAAAATTGATTTTTTGCTCTTTTGGTACATTAGAGGGGTTTGAA
AGTTTTCCATAAAAAGGGTTTCCGGAGTAAAAAATCTAAAAATTTTTACAAACATTTCCAAAAATTTTGG
GAACATATCTTTTCAAAAACTCAAAAAAAAACGCAAACATCATAAATTTAATCAATTAATTGGATGCGTT
CAAATATTTTAAAAATATTTTTGAATTGCATATTTCTTTACTCATAAAAAAATTATTAATGTTTAAGTAA
AAAAAATATTTCAGGATTTTAAACAAAAACTGTAAATCCCATAAAACAGTGTTATTTTTTAGTTATTTTT
AGTAATTATTTGTGAATTAAAAACACATTTTTTTTCAAAATATTCCTTGAATAAATAAAATTGAAAGTGA
ATTCAAAATATTTCACCAATTTTACAAAATTTGAAAATTTGAAAAAATATTTTCTACCAAATTGTGCTCA
AAAAATATTATTAAGTTCCCAGGAAATTTATGATGAAAACTTGGAATATTTTTGGTAAAATTTTCTCAAA
AAATTGAAAGTTGTCAAAAACACACTAACACTATACCTCGCGGCATAGAAAAAACTGGTGGCCGAATTTT
TTAAACCAATTTAAATTAAATATATTTTTGCACTTTGTACAAAAAAATTTGAAGTTCCCAGGAAATTCAT
ACGGAAATATTTTCCAGAACTTTTATAATTTTTATTTTAATTCTCAAAATTTACAATAAAAACTTGGAAA
CCTGAAATTTGCTTAAAGAATAACCCTATCCCCCACGGCCTAGAAAATACTGGTGGCCGAATTTTTTCCG
CAGCCACACCACCTCTAATCTCCAGAGCACTCTCCAAAATTCCCATAATCCCCAAAATTTTCAGCTACAA
CAGCATATATGAAGGCAGATCTACAACAACAATCGATCGCACCCGGCTCGGCAACCTTCCCGTCTCAGGT
GAGGAAGACGCAGAGAAATGAGAGAGAGAGCGTGTTTATGCACGCAGTATACTAACTCCTGATATCCAAT
TTCATATATCGATATGCTTGCTTTCTTTTCTTCTACGTTGAAATTGTTTGAACTTTTCTCAAAAAACGCG
GATTTTAGAGAGACTTAGAGTTGCTCCAAATAAATTTAATTTGCAATTTTGCACTTACTATTAGAATCTA
CTTTTATAGCGCTAAAATGACCGAATAACACAGTAGATTTTAAAAGAAAATTTTAAAAATTATTTTTTTG
TGCAGTCAAATTTCGCTAGTTTTTGCCACTCATTTTTGAACATTTGTATATGTGCCTTTCGGTGGTTCAA
TCAGGGGTGGCACGTGGTGTCAGAGTGTTCCATTTCGGTTTGATCTACGTTGATCTACAAAAAATGCGGG
AGAAGAGACGCAGAGTTCTCAACTGATTTCACATGGTTATGAACCAGGGGTGTTCGGCAAATTTGCCGTT
TGCCGAGCTGGGCAAATTTTGAGATTTGCCGCACACCCCTTTTATGAACGTGCTGACGTCACATCTTTTT
GGACAAAGAATTCCCGCATTTTTTGTATATCAAACCGTGATGGGACAGCCTGGCACCACGTGGGGTTGGC
GGCAAATGATTTTTTCCGACAAATCGGCAAATTGGCAAATTGCCGGAATTTAAAGTTTCTGGCAAATTGT
TGATTTGCCGAAAAAAAATTTCAAAAAGGCACAGTTTTAAGTGTTTCCGTCTTATAAAATATTTCTCTAA
AAATTTCCGGAAAACGGAAAATTGCCGGAAATACAAAGTTTCGTCAAATCGGCAAACCTGCAATTTGCCG
AACGGCAACTGCCGCCAACACCTGGTTCCCAAAAAAGCGTGCACTGTTTGAATATTAAAAAAAAAATTCA
CACAAAAATAATAAATTGAAATAGGCTAAATTCACATCTATGTACAAAAATTGCATGCCAGCACCGGTCA
ATTTTCTCAATTACTTTTTGTCTATTTTTGCCGAACATAATTTGCTGTTTCCTTGGCAGAATACAGAAAA
CTCTTTTTTTTTTCAGATGCCCCGACCCCCACCGGTAACCGAACAGGCTATAACCACCGAGGCGGAGCTT
CTCGCGAAAAATCAAATTACACCAAATGATGTGCTAGCTCTTCCAGGAATCACTCAAGGTAAGTGAATAT
TTGCTCTATTGATAAACGCGCCGTGTACTCCACGTGGACAAACATATCAAATTTTCAGGATTCCTATGCT
CCCCATCGGCAAACGTCTATAACATTGAGTTCACCAAATTCCAAATCCGTGACCTCGACACGGAACACGT
GCTCTTCGAAATTGCAAAACCGGAAAATGAGACGGAAGAGAATCTGCAGGCGCAAGCCGAATCGGCAAGA
TATGTCCGATATCGATTTGCGCCGAATTTTCTGAAATTAAAGACGGTCGGCGCGACGGTCGAGTTCAAGG
TCGGCGATGTGCCGATCACACATTTTCGAATGATTGAACGGCACTTTTTCAAGGATCGTTTATTGAAATG
CTTTGATTTTGAATTTGGATTCTGTATGCCAAATTCGAGAAACAACTGTGAACATATCTATGAATTTCCA
CAACTTTCACAACAACTCAGTGAGTTTGAAGCGGGAAAAATTATTTGAGCTCATTTTGTCAATAGAGCGA
ATTTTCTAGGTTTTTAAAAATAAAATAAATATTGACAAAAAGCTGCCCTACAGTAGTTCAAAATGTGAAA
ACTTGGAGGAAATTCGAGTTTTCTCTGAGAAGTTTTTGGCGGGTAATTCAAATTTTCTGAGAAAAAAATT
AGCCGCGAGAATTCAAATTTTCTGAGAAAATTATTTGACGGGAAATTCAAAATTTCTGGAAATGTATTGA
ACATTTGAGAAATTTTGTTAAAAACTACATTAAACCGATAAAAAAGTTCGCAAATTTTTTTTAAGTGCTC
ATGGTGCATCGAAGAGAAGAATTCTTGCCAAAACTAGCCCATGAAATTAAAAATTATCGCGGAAAAAAAC
TGACTAATTGGAAAGTAAAATGAAATTTGCAAAAAAAAAATATGTTTTTTTGTTGTAAAATTAAAAAAAA
AACTGTATATTTTCAGTGGACGACATGATCAATAATCCAAACGAGACCCGCTCCGATAGCTTCTATTTTG
TGGAGAATAAGCTCGTAATGCACAATAAGGCCGACTACTCGTATGATGCATAATTTCCCGCCGATGGAAT
AAAACTAATAATTTTTCTCGCAATTTATAGAAATCATGTGATTTTCCTACCGCTAAATTTAAAATTTCCT
AATTTTTCACTATATTTCTCACAAAATGCATTCCGAAAACTCTCATTTTTCAGCTTTTCAATACAAATCC
CAATAAATGATTTTTCAAATATAATGTTCTCAATTGATATGTTTTATTTGAATGTTGGAAAAAACCATAA
AATTAAAAAAAACTTGAATTATTCAAAAATAATTCGGCCCTTTTACAAAAAATTATCATAAAAATTAAAT
TTGGAAAATCTGTGATTTGTCGCTTTGCCGGAAGTTTCCAATTCCGGCAACTAACCGATTTGCCGATTAG
CTAGAAATTTCAATTCCGACAATGTGCCGCTTTGCCGATTTGCCGGAAATTTCCAATTCCGGCAATTAAC
GGACTTGCCGATTAGCTAGAAATTTAACTTTAGATAAAACTTCTCAACAAAATCAAATTGGAAAGTCAGC
GATTTGCCGCTTTGCCGGAAGTTTTCAGTTCCGGCATCTAACCGATTTGCCGATTTGCCAAAAATGTCAA
TTCCGAAAAACTGCCGATTTGCCGCTTTGTCGGAAATTTCAATTCCGACAAATTGCCGATTTGCCGATTT
GCCGAACATTCCAATTCCGACCATTTGTCGATTTGCCGGAAGTTACCAATTCCGGCAACTAACGGATTTG
CCGATTTGCCGGAAAAAAATTGTTTGTCGCCAACCCTGATTTAAATGACTAATCATGTTGCAAAAGATAA
CTGCTTGCATCAAAAATCCGATCATTGGCATTCCCAACATCTTCTTCATCCAAAACACCACCCTTTTCTT
CCACTAATCATGAATTCCCGACCAATTGTTATCAGTAGGAGAAGCCTCCTTTTATCTCATTATCAGCAAT
TGCCTTCTTCTTCTTCTTCTTTGAATACCATTTGAATGGAGATATCATTTACATAAATCTGCCGCCGAGA
TTGTGAAGCAGGAGGAAAAGCTGAAGATACTGATATTATATGTATATTTCATTATTCTTTTTCCACAAAA
TTTTCCGACATTTAATTCCACTTCACTTTCATCGTCTCTTTTTCCCCCATTGTCGCCCCCACTCATTTGT
CTTCTTCTTCAAATACGGGTCAATCACTTTCCGTTTTTTATTCATTTTTTGTTATGTTCGGCTTAACAAA
TTTGAAGTATTGTTAAAATTCTCTAGAGTCGACCTGCAGGCATGCAAGCTTGCCAACGACTACGCACTAG
CCAACAAGAGCTTCAGGGTTGAGATGTGTATAAGAGACAGCTGTCTTAATGAATCGGCCAACGCGCGGGG
AGAGGCGGTTTGCGTATTGGGCGCTCTTCCGCTTCCTCGCTCACTGACTCGCTGCGCTCGGTCGTTCGGC
TGCGGCGAGCGGTATCAGCTCACTCAAAGGCGGTAATACGGTTATCCACAGAATCAGGGGATAACGCAGG
AAAGAACATGGTGAAACCTTAAAAGCTAGCTTTAAAAGCCTTATATATTCTTTTTTTTCTTATAAAACTT
AAAACCTTAGAGGCTATTTAAGTTGCTGATTTATATTAATTTTATTGTTCAAACATGAGAGCTTAGTACG
TTAGCCATGAGAGCTTAGTACGTTAGCCATGAGAGCTTAGTACGTTAGCCATGAGGGTTTAGTTCGTTAA
ACATGAGAGCTTAGTACGTTAAACATGAGAGCTTAGTACGTGAAACATGAGAGCTTAGTACGTACTATCA
ACAGGTTGAACTGCTGATCTTCGGATGCACAAATTAAAAATGAAGTTTTAAATCAATCTAAAGTATATAT
GAGTAAACTTGGTCTGACAGTTACCAATGCTTAATCAGTGAGGCACCTATCTCAGCGATCTGTCTATTTC
GTTCATCCATAGTTGCCTGACTCCCCGTCGTGTAGATAACTACGATACGGGAGGGCTTACCATCTGGCCC
CAGTGCTGCAATGATACCGCGAGACCCACGCTCACCGGCTCCAGATTTATCAGCAATAAACCAGCCAGCC
GGAAGGGCCGAGCGCAGAAGTGGTCCTGCAACTTTATCCGCCTCCATCCAGTCTATTAATTGTTGCCGGG
AAGCTAGAGTAAGTAGTTCGCCAGTTAATAGTTTGCGCAACGTTGTTGCCATTGCTACAGGCATCGTGGT
GTCACGCTCGTCGTTTGGTATGGCTTCATTCAGCTCCGGTTCCCAACGATCAAGGCGAGTTACATGATCC
CCCATGTTGTGCAAAAAAGCGGTTAGCTCCTTCGGTCCTCCGATCGTTGTCAGAAGTAAGTTGGCCGCAG
TGTTATCACTCATGGTTATGGCAGCACTGCATAATTCTCTTACTGTCATGCCATCCGTAAGATGCTTTTC
TGTGACTGGTGAGTACTCAACCAAGTCATTCTGAGAATAGTGTATGCGGCGACCGAGTTGCTCTTGCCCG
GCGTCAATACGGGATAATACCGCGCCACATAGCAGAACTTTAAAAGTGCTCATCATTGGAAAACGTTCTT
CGGGGCGAAAACTCTCAAGGATCTTACCGCTGTTGAGATCCAGTTCGATGTAACCCACTCGTGCACCCAA
CTGATCTTCAGCATCTTTTACTTTCACCAGCGTTTCTGGGTGAGCAAAAACAGGAAGGCAAAATGCCGCA
AAAAAGGGAATAAGGGCGACACGGAAATGTTGAATACTCATACTCTTCCTTTTTCAATATTATTGAAGCA
TTTATCAGGGTTATTGTCTCATGAGCGGATACATATTTGAATGTATTTAGAAAAATAAACAAATAGGGGT
TCCGCGCACATTTCCCCGAAAAGTGCCACCTGACGTCTAAGAAACCATTATTATCATGACATTAACCTAT
AAAAATAGGCGTATCACGAGGCCCTTTCGTCTCGCGCGTTTCGGTGATGACGGTGAAAACCTCTGACACA
TGCAGCTCCCGGAGACGGTCACAGCTTGTCTGTAAGCGGATGCCGGGAGCAGACAAGCCCGTCAGGGCGC
GTCAGCGGGTGTTGGCGGGTGTCGGGGCTGGCTTAACTATGCGGCATCAGAGCAGATTGTACTGAGAGTG
CACCATATGCGGTGTGAAATACCGCACAGATGCGTAAGGAGAAAATACCGCATCAGGCGCCATTCGCCAT
TCAGGCTGCGCAACTGTTGGGAAGGGCGATCGGTGCGGGCCTCTTCGCTATTACGACAGCTGTCTCTTAT
ACACATCTCAACCATCATCGATGAATTTTCTCGGGTGTTCTCGCATATTGGCTCGAATTGATAACTTCGT
ATAATG
