>Addgene plasmid #19185 | ploxP unc-119 | addgene partial sequence | sequence record 24981 | Amp-R 5'-ATAATACCGCGCCACATAGC-3'
TAGGCNACATTGGAAACGTTCTTCGGGGCGAAAACTCTCAAGGATCTTACCGCTGTTGAGATCCAGTTCG
ATGTAACCCACTCGTGCACCCAACTGATCTTCAGCATCTTTTACTTTCACCAGCGTTTCTGGGTGAGCAA
AAACAGGAAGGCAAAATGCCGCAAAAAAGGGAATAAGGGCGACACGGAAATGTTGAATACTCATACTCTT
CCTTTTTCAATATTATTGAAGCATTTATCAGGGTTATTGTCTCATGAGCGGATACATATTTGAATGTATT
TAGAAAAATAAACAAATAGGGGTTCCGCGCACATTTCCCCGAAAAGTGCCACCTGACGTCTAAGAAACCA
TTATTATCATGACATTAACCTATAAAAATAGGCGTATCACGAGGCCCTTTCGTCTCGCGCGTTTCGGTGA
TGACGGTGAAAACCTCTGACACATGCAGCTCCCGGAGACGGTCACAGCTTGTCTGTAAGCGGATGCCGGG
AGCAGACAAGCCCGTCAGGGCGCGTCAGCGGGTGTTGGCGGGTGTCGGGGCTGGCTTAACTATGCGGCAT
CAGAGCAGATTGTACTGAGAGTGCACCATATGCGGTGTGAAATACCGCACAGATGCGTAAGGAGAAAATA
CCGCATCAGGCGCCATTCGCCCATTCAGGCTGCTGNACTGTTGGGAAAGGCGATCGNGGCGGCCTNTNCC
NTNTTACNAAGCTGTCNTTATACACATCTCACCATCATCGATGANTTTCNCGGGGGTCTCCATATGGCCN
AATGAAACTCCTAANNGNGGCNAACA
