>Addgene plasmid #19185 | ploxP unc-119 | addgene partial sequence | sequence record 24982 | 19185 with pMOD4-5 5'-GTCAGTGAGCGAGGAAGCGGAAG
CGATTCATTAAGACAGCTGTCTCTTATACACATCTCAACCCTGAAGCTCTTGTTGGCTAGTGCGTAGTCG
TTGGCAAGCTTGCATGCCTGCAGGTCGACTCTAGAGAATTTTAACAATACTTCAAATTTGTTAAGCCGAA
CATAACAAAAAATGAATAAAAAACGGAAAGTGATTGACCCGTATTTGAAGAAGAAGACAAATGAGTGGGG
GCGACAATGGGGGAAAAAGAGACGATGAAAGTGAAGTGGAATTAAATGTCGGAAAATTTTGTGGAAAAAG
AATAATGAAATATACATATAATATCAGTATCTTCAGCTTTTCCTCCTGCTTCACAATCTCGGCGGCAGAT
TTATGTAAATGATATCTCCATTCAAATGGTATTCAAAGAAGAAGAAGAAGAAGGCAATTGCTGATAATGA
GATAAAAGGAGGCTTTTCCTACTGATAACAATTGGTCGGGAATTCATGATTAGTGGAAGAAAAGGGTGGT
GTTTTGGATGAAGAAGATGTTGGGAATGCCAATGATCGGATTTTTGATGCAAGCAGTTATCTTTTGCAAC
ATGATTAGTCATTTAAATCAGGGTTGGCGACAAACAATTTTTTTTCCGGCAAATCGGCAAATCCGTTAGN
TNGCCGGAATTGGTAACTTNCCGGCNAATCGACNAATGGNNCGNNNNNNNNATGNTCNGCAATCGGCAAA
TCGGCNNTTGTCGGAATTGAAATTTNCGA
